>Addgene plasmid #236809 | pFC211A HaloTag-NLS CMVd1 Flexi Vector | depositor full sequence | sequence record 465731 | pFC211A HaloTag-NLS CMVd1 Flexi Vector sequence 4260 bps
CCAAAATCAACGGGACTTTCCAAAATGTCGTAATAACCCCGCCCCGTTGACGCAAATGGGCGGTAGGCGT
GTACGGTGGGAGGTCTATATAAGCAGAGCTGGTTTAGTGAACCGTCAGATCACTAGAAGCTTAATACGAC
TCACTATAGGGTACGATTTAGGTGACACTATAGAATAAGGAGCGATCGCCATGGAATAAGTAAGGAATCC
ACATGGCACAGGTTATCAACACGTTTGACGGGGTTGCGGATTATCTTCAGACATATCATAAGCTACCTGA
TAATTACATTACAAAATCAGAAGCACAAGCCCTCGGCTGGGTGGCATCAAAAGGGAACCTTGCAGACGTC
GCTCCGGGGAAAAGCATCGGCGGAGACATCTTCTCAAACAGGGAAGGCAAACTCCCGGGCAAAAGCGGAC
GAACATGGCGTGAAGCGGATATTAACTATACATCAGGCTTCAGAAATTCAGACCGGATTCTTTACTCAAG
CGACTGGCTGATTTACAAAACAACGGACCATTATCAGACCTTTACAAAAATCAGATAATGTTTAATGACC
CCGTGTCGAGCTCTCGAGCCAACCACTGAGGATCTGTACTTTCAGAGCGATAACGATGGATCCGAAATCG
GTACTGGCTTTCCATTCGACCCCCATTATGTGGAAGTCCTGGGCGAGCGCATGCACTACGTCGATGTTGG
TCCGCGCGATGGCACCCCTGTGCTGTTCCTGCACGGTAACCCGACCTCCTCCTACGTGTGGCGCAACATC
ATCCCGCATGTTGCACCGACCCATCGCTGCATTGCTCCAGACCTGATCGGTATGGGCAAATCCGACAAAC
CAGACCTGGGTTATTTCTTCGACGACCACGTCCGCTTCATGGATGCCTTCATCGAAGCCCTGGGTCTGGA
AGAGGTCGTCCTGGTCATTCACGACTGGGGCTCCGCTCTGGGTTTCCACTGGGCCAAGCGCAATCCAGAG
CGCGTCAAAGGTATTGCATTTATGGAGTTCATCCGCCCTATCCCGACCTGGGACGAATGGCCAGAATTTG
CCCGCGAGACCTTCCAGGCCTTCCGCACCACCGACGTCGGCCGCAAGCTGATCATCGATCAGAACGTTTT
TATCGAGGGTACGCTGCCGATGGGTGTCGTCCGCCCGCTGACTGAAGTCGAGATGGACCATTACCGCGAG
CCGTTCCTGAATCCTGTTGACCGCGAGCCACTGTGGCGCTTCCCAAACGAGCTGCCAATCGCCGGTGAGC
CAGCGAACATCGTCGCGCTGGTCGAAGAATACATGGACTGGCTGCACCAGTCCCCTGTCCCGAAGCTGCT
GTTCTGGGGCACCCCAGGCGTTCTGATCCCACCGGCCGAAGCCGCTCGCCTGGCCAAAAGCCTGCCTAAC
TGCAAGGCTGTGGACATCGGCCCGGGTCTGAATCTGCTGCAAGAAGACAACCCGGACCTGATCGGCAGCG
AGATCGCGCGCTGGCTGTCTACTCTGGAGATTTCCGGAGCCGGCGATCCAAAAAAGAAGAGAAAGGTAGA
TCCAAAAAAGAAGAGAAAGGTAGATCCAAAAAAGAAGAGAAAGGTATAATAGAATTCTAGAGTCGACCTG
CAGGCATGCAAGCTGATCCGGCTGCTAACAAAGCCCGAAAGGAAGCTGAGTTGGCTGCTGCCACCGCTGA
GCAATAACTAGCATAACCCCTTGGGGCGGCCGCTTCGAGCAGACATGATAAGATACATTGATGAGTTTGG
ACAAACCACAACTAGAATGCAGTGAAAAAAATGCTTTATTTGTGAAATTTGTGATGCTATTGCTTTATTT
GTAACCATTATAAGCTGCAATAAACAAGTTAACAACAACAATTGCATTCATTTTATGTTTCAGGTTCAGG
GGGAGATGTGGGAGGTTTTTTTAAGCAAGTAAAACCTCTACAAATGTGGTAAAATCGAATTCTAATGGAT
CCTCTTTGCGCTTGCGTTTTCCCTTGTCCAGATAGCCCAGTAGCTGACATTCATCCGGGGTCAGCACCGT
TTCTGCGGACTGGCTTTCTACGTAATGGTTTCTTAGACGTCAGGTGGCACTTTTCGGGGAAATGTGCGCG
GAACCCCTATTTGTTTATTTTTCTAAATACATTCAAATATGTATCCGCTCATGAGACAATAACCCTGATA
AATGCTTCAATAATATTGAAAAAGGAAGAGTATGAGTATTCAACATTTCCGTGTCGCCCTTATTCCCTTT
TTTGCGGCATTTTGCCTTCCTGTTTTTGCTCACCCAGAAACGCTGGTGAAAGTAAAAGATGCTGAAGATC
AGTTGGGTGCACGAGTGGGTTACATCGAACTGGATCTCAACAGCGGTAAGATCCTTGAGAGTTTTCGCCC
CGAAGAACGTTTTCCAATGATGAGCACTTTCAAAGTTCTGCTATGTGGCGCGGTATTATCCCGTATTGAC
GCCGGGCAAGAGCAACTCGGTCGCCGCATACACTATTCTCAGAATGACTTGGTTGAGTACTCACCAGTCA
CAGAAAAGCATCTTACGGATGGCATGACAGTAAGAGAATTATGCAGTGCTGCCATAACCATGAGTGATAA
CACTGCGGCCAACTTACTTCTGACAACTATCGGAGGACCGAAGGAGCTAACCGCTTTTTTGCACAACATG
GGGGATCATGTAACTCGCCTTGATCGTTGGGAACCGGAGCTGAATGAAGCCATACCAAACGACGAGCGTG
ACACCACGATGCCTGTAGCAATGGCAACAACGTTGCGCAAACTATTAACTGGCGAACTACTTACTCTAGC
TTCCCGGCAACAATTAATAGACTGGATGGAGGCGGATAAAGTTGCAGGACCACTTCTGCGCTCGGCCCTT
CCGGCTGGCTGGTTTATTGCTGATAAATCTGGAGCCGGTGAGCGTGGGTCTCGCGGTATCATTGCAGCAC
TGGGGCCAGATGGTAAGCCCTCCCGTATCGTAGTTATCTACACGACGGGGAGTCAGGCAACTATGGATGA
ACGAAATAGACAGATCGCTGAGATAGGTGCCTCACTGATTAAGCATTGGTAATTCGAAATGACCGACCAA
GCGACGCCCAACCGGTATCAGCTCACTCAAAGGCGGTAATACGGTTATCCACAGAATCAGGGGATAACGC
AGGAAAGAACATGTGAGCAAAAGGCCAGCAAAAGGCCAGGAACCGTAAAAAGGCCGCGTTGCTGGCGTTT
TTCCATAGGCTCCGCCCCCCTGACGAGCATCACAAAAATCGACGCTCAAGTCAGAGGTGGCGAAACCCGA
CAGGACTATAAAGATACCAGGCGTTTCCCCCTGGAAGCTCCCTCGTGCGCTCTCCTGTTCCGACCCTGCC
GCTTACCGGATACCTGTCCGCCTTTCTCCCTTCGGGAAGCGTGGCGCTTTCTCATAGCTCACGCTGTAGG
TATCTCAGTTCGGTGTAGGTCGTTCGCTCCAAGCTGGGCTGTGTGCACGAACCCCCCGTTCAGCCCGACC
GCTGCGCCTTATCCGGTAACTATCGTCTTGAGTCCAACCCGGTAAGACACGACTTATCGCCACTGGCAGC
AGCCACTGGTAACAGGATTAGCAGAGCGAGGTATGTAGGCGGTGCTACAGAGTTCTTGAAGTGGTGGCCT
AACTACGGCTACACTAGAAGGACAGTATTTGGTATCTGCGCTCTGCTGAAGCCAGTTACCTTCGGAAAAA
GAGTTGGTAGCTCTTGATCCGGCAAACAAACCACCGCTGGTAGCGGTGGTTTTTTTGTTTGCAAGCAGCA
GATTACGCGCAGAAAAAAAGGATTTCAAGAAGATCCTTTGATCTTTTCTACGGGGTCTGACGCTCAGTGG
AACGAAAACTCACGTTAAGGGATTTTGGTCATGAGATTATCAAAAAGGATCTTCACCTAGATCCTTTTAT
AGTCCGGAAATACAGGAACGCACGCTGGATGGCCCTTCGCTGGGATGGTGAAACCATGAAAAATGGCAGC
TTCAGTGGATTAAGTGGGGGTAATGTGGCCTGTACCCTCTGGTTGCATAGGTATTCATACGGTTAAAATT
TATCAGGCGCGATTGCGGCAGTTTTTCGGGTGGTTTGTTGCCATTTTTACCTGTCTGCTGCCGTGATCGC
GCTGAACGCGTTTTAGCGGTGCGTACAATTAAGGGATTATGGTAAATCCACTTACTGTCTGCCCTCGTAG
CCATCGAGATAAACCGCAGTACTCCGGCCACGATGCGTCCGGCGTAGAGGATCGAGATCT
Features (pLannotate 1.2.2; 19 found; start..end, strand, type, name):
      1..100     +  promoter       CMVd1 promoter: truncated human cytomegalovirus (CMV) immediate early promoter that yields slightly reduced expression relative to the full-length promoter
    132..150     +  promoter       T7 promoter: promoter for bacteriophage T7 RNA polymerase
    156..174     +  promoter       SP6 promoter: promoter for bacteriophage SP6 RNA polymerase
    213..548     +  CDS            barnase: ribonuclease from Bacillus amyloliquefaciens The barnase gene is lethal in standard bacterial transformation strains.
    588..608     +  CDS            TEV site: tobacco etch virus (TEV) protease recognition and cleavage site
    624..1507    +  CDS            HaloTag® (fragment): modified bacterial dehalogenase that forms covalent bonds with chloroalkane derivatives
   1518..1538    +  CDS            SV40 NLS: nuclear localization signal of SV40 (simian virus 40) large T antigen
   1542..1562    +  CDS            SV40 NLS: nuclear localization signal of SV40 (simian virus 40) large T antigen
   1566..1586    +  CDS            SV40 NLS: nuclear localization signal of SV40 (simian virus 40) large T antigen
   1596..1624    +  misc_feature   MCS (fragment): pUC18/19 multiple cloning site
   1631..1680    +  CDS            SET1 (fragment): solubility-enhancement tag derived from T7 phage gene 10B
   1688..1707    +  terminator     T7 terminator (fragment): transcription terminator for bacteriophage T7 RNA polymerase
   1729..1850    -  polyA_signal   SV40 poly(A) signal: SV40 polyadenylation signal
   1873..1941    -  CDS            large T antigen (fragment): large T antigen from SV40 (simian virus 40)
   1962..2054    -  CDS            tnpA (fragment): TN5P_ECOLX - Also known as tnp. Experimental evidence at protein level: Swiss-Prot protein existence level 1. Mediates transposition of transposon Tn5 by a 'cut and paste' mechanism. First, the monomeric transposase binds the 19 bp inverted DNA repeats flanking the transposon. Then, dimerization of the DNA- bound transposase creates a synaptic DNA complex. After nicking of the first DNA strand, excision of the transposon proceeds through a series of intermediates. The transposase then mediates the insertion of the transposon at a new site by strand transfer. The activity of the wild- type tran
   2097..2201    +  promoter       AmpR promoter: bla
   2202..3062    +  CDS            AmpR: β-lactamase; bla; confers resistance to ampicillin, carbenicillin, and related antibiotics
   3220..3808    -  rep_origin     ori: high-copy-number ColE1/pMB1/pBR322/pUC origin of replication
   3924..4207    +  misc_feature   cer region: ColE1-derived recombination site that helps to maintain plasmids as monomers
