[The description below was written by a language model from this plasmid's Addgene catalogue record and pLannotate feature annotations shown in this document.]
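Description:
pFC211A HaloTag-NLS CMVd1 Flexi Vector is a 4,260 bp mammalian expression and Flexi-system cloning plasmid from Promega, designed to fuse a protein of interest to HaloTag and express it at reduced levels. It is propagated in E. coli as a high-copy plasmid through a ColE1/pUC-type origin and selected with ampicillin (AmpR, β-lactamase under its own promoter). A ColE1 cer region is also present, which helps resolve multimers and keep the plasmid monomeric. The catalogue lists a pGL4.73[hRluc/SV40] backbone and the vector type "Luciferase", but no luciferase coding sequence is annotated in the feature table.

Expression is driven by CMVd1, a truncated CMV immediate-early promoter that gives weaker expression than the full-length version. This is useful when overexpression would distort localization or behaviour of a fusion protein. T7 and SP6 promoters follow, allowing in vitro transcription. Downstream sits a barnase gene, a ribonuclease lethal to standard bacterial strains. In this arrangement it serves as a counter-selectable placeholder, so clones in which an insert has replaced it are the ones that survive. Next come a TEV protease site, the HaloTag coding sequence (a modified dehalogenase that bonds covalently to chloroalkane ligands) and three tandem SV40 large T antigen nuclear localization signals, followed by a T7 terminator fragment and an SV40 poly(A) signal.

By this layout, HaloTag-NLS would lie C-terminal to an inserted ORF, although the catalogue describes the tag as N-terminal. The catalogue's link of "NLS" to the human PHGDH gene appears to be an alias artefact, since the annotated elements are SV40 NLS repeats. Short annotated fragments (SET1, tnpA, large T antigen) are likely incidental matches.
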