Addgene plasmid #236809: pFC211A HaloTag-NLS CMVd1 Flexi Vector
Purpose: Allow Halotag(R) insert with weakened CMV promoter
Depositing lab: Promega Corporation.
Backbone
  Vector backbone: pGL4.73[hRluc/SV40] Vector
  Vector type: Luciferase
Growth in bacteria
  Bacterial resistance: Ampicillin, 100 μg/mL
  Growth temperature: 37°C
  Growth strain: DH5alpha
  Copy number: High Copy
Gene/Insert
  Gene/Insert name: NLS
  Species: H. sapiens (human)
  Mutation: None
  Entrez Gene: PHGDH (a.k.a. 3-PGDH, 3PGDH, HEL-S-113, NLS, NLS1, PDG, PGAD, PGD, PGDH, PHGDHD, SERA)
  Promoter: CMVd1
  Tag / fusion protein: HaloTag (R) (N terminal on backbone)
  Cloning method: Other
Terms and licenses: Academic/Nonprofit Terms; Industry Terms
How to cite: pFC211A HaloTag-NLS CMVd1 Flexi Vector was a gift from Promega Corporation (Addgene plasmid # 236809)
